>Addgene plasmid #222102 | LHZ1493 | addgene full sequence | sequence record 441240 | Addgene NGS Result
TATTTACCTTTTAACCTACATATTCATAGTTGGAAGTTATCCTTCTAAGTACGTATACAATATTAATTCA
ACGTAAAAACAAAACTTACTGTAAATATGTGTAAAAAAAATCTATTAAATTCATGGCAGTTTCAAGAAAA
GAAAACTATTATGGTCTGGTCACGTGTATACAAATTATTAATTTTAAAACTATATAATTTATTATTTTTT
TATTTTGAAGTTTAGAGTAATTTTAGTAGTATTTTATATTTTAAATAAATATGCTTTAAATTTTTACTTA
ATATTTTATTATTTTTAAATACAACGTTTTTATTTAAAACAAAATTATAAGTTAAAAAGTTGTTCCGAAA
GTAAAATATATTTTATGGGTTTTACAAAAATAAATTATTTTTAATGTATTTTTTTAATTATATTTTTGTA
TGTAATTATATCCACAGGTATTATGTTGAATTTAGCTGTTTTAGTTTACCTGTGTGGTACTATGATTTTT
TTAGAACTCTCCTCTTAGAAATAGGTGGTGTTGCGGTTGACTTTTAACGATATATCATTTTCAATTTATT
TATTTTAAAGTGACATAGAGAGATTCCTTTTAATTTTTTAATTTTTATTTTCAATAATTTTAAAAATGGG
GGACTTTTAAATTGGAACAAAATGAAAAATATCTGTTATACGTGCAACTGAATTTTACTGACCTTAAAGG
ACTATCTCGAACTTGGTTCGGAAATCCTTGAAATGATTGATATTTTGGTGGATTTTCTCTGATTTTCAAA
CAAGTAGTATTTTATTTAATATTTATTATATTTTTTACATTTTTTTATATTTTTTTATTGTTTGGAAGGT
AAAGCAACAATTACTTTCAAAATATATAAATCAAACTGAAATACTTAATAAGAGACAAATAACATTCAAG
AATCAAATACTGGGTTATTAATCAAAAGATCTCTCTACATGCGCCCAAATTCACTATTTAAATTTACTAT
ACCACTGACAGAATATATGAACCCAGATTAAGTAGCCAGAGGTCTCTTCCACTATATTGAGTATATAGCC
TTACATATTTTCTGCGCATAATTTACTGATGTAAAATAAACAAAAATAGTTAGTTTGTAGTTATGAAAAA
AGGCTTTTGGAAAATGCGAAATACGTGTTATTTAAGGTTAATCAACAAAACGCATATCCATAGTGGATAG
TTGGACAAAACTTCAATCGACCCGGGATTTCCGAGTACACTCGAACCTCTGCTTGTTCTCGGAGAACTCT
TAAGCGGATCTGCCTACTCTCTTCAAGTAAGCGTCCCATCCCGCCTTTCTGTATCTCTCACCTTCCACTA
CAGGATCTCTTCCCTTTGCGAAAAGACCTCTACCAACAATAATGATGTCTGATCCACCGGCAACAACTTC
ATCCACAGTTCTGTATTGTTGTCCCAAAGCATCACCTTTGTCATCAAGACCAACACCTGGCGTCATGATC
AACCAATCGTAGCCCTCTTCTCTTCCACCCATATCGTTTTGAGCAATAAATCCAATAACAAAGTCCTTAT
CACTCTTGGCAATTTCCACGGTCCCACGAGTGTATTCACCGTGCGCTAGAGACCCCTTGGACGATAACTC
GGCAAGCATTAACAACCCTCTAGGTTCTTTTGTAACTTCCTCGGCACCTTGCTTCAAACCAGCAACAATG
CCCGCACCAGTCACACCGTGTGCATTGGTGATATCAGACCATTCGGCGATACGGTATACACCAGACGTGT
ATTGTAATTTAACAGTGTTCCCAATGTCGGCAAACTTCCTGTCTTCAAATATCAAAAACTTGTGTTTCTC
TGCTAATTGCTTCAACGGCACAATGGTATTCTCAAAGCTGAAATCCTCCAAGATATCTACATGTGTCTTC
AATAGACAGATATATGGACCCAAAACCTCAACTAATCTTAACAACTCTGCTGTTTTACGAACATCAAGAG
AAGCACATAAGTTTGACTTCTTCTCTTCCATCAAGTTTAAAAGCTTGGCAGCAACTGGACTTCTATGAGC
AGCTGCTCTTTCCGAGTAACTCTTAGTCGACATCCTCCTTTGATTAGTTTATGGGGCTAGCTGATGATAC
TTCCTCTTGCTGTTCCAGTTTACAAATGATTTAAACGAACTTTTACACTTTTACGGTAGAATTTCTTGTT
GGTGATGAGCTCAGATTCAATATGACTGCTTAATCAGTGAAAATTAATGGAAACAGCCAGACACACAGCC
TTTGAAAAATGTTAAAAACGATCACATATATGTAGTCACGTGGTTAGTGCATAGAGTCAGTCGATGGTGG
TTAGTTCCCTAGCCAGAGCCATTCCCCTCTTGTTTCGAAATGCGATGACTGAATGGGGAAGAAGCTCTTA
GTATTTCTGTAGTTTTTTTTGCCGATTTCTATTGTTGCCTGCCCCGGACTTTCTTTTACCTTTTGTAGCT
ACAACTATTAATTATAATGCATAATAGATCTAGAAGCGTATTGTGATGAGCATCCTTGGAAATAAGAAAG
GAAGTCAAAGGTACAGTAAAAAAAGAGCCGTGACAGGCACCTAATTTCAGTTTTGATTGAGGTATAATGA
GCTCAGAAGACCAAGATGCTCTAAAAGTAAAGCAGAATGGTCTTTCCAATCAGAATTCGACTAGTGCAAG
CCCGCGGGTAATCATGGTCATAGCTGTTTCCTGTGTGAAATTGTTATCCGCTCACAATTCCACACAACAT
ACGAGCCGGAAGCATAAAGTGTAAAGCCTGGGGTGCCTAATGAGTGAGCTAACTCACATTAATTGCGTTG
CGCTCACTGCCCGCTTTCCAGTCGGGAAACCTGTCGTGCCAGCTGCATTAATGAATCGGCCAACGCGCGG
GGAGAGGCGGTTTGCGTATTGGGCACTCTTCCGCTTCCTCGCTCACTGACTCGCTGCGCTCGGTCGTTCG
GCTGCGGCGAGCGGTATCAGCTCACTCAAAGGCGGTAATACGGTTATCCACAGAATCAGGGGATAACGCA
GGAAAGAACATGTGAGCAAAAGGCCAGCAAAAGGCCAGGAACCGTAAAAAGGCCGCGTTGCTGGCGTTTT
TCCATAGGCTCCGCCCCCCTGACGAGCATCACAAAAATCGACGCTCAAGTCAGAGGTGGCGAAACCCGAC
AGGACTATAAAGATACCAGGCGTTTCCCCCTGGAAGCTCCCTCGTGCGCTCTCCTGTTCCGACCCTGCCG
CTTACCGGATACCTGTCCGCCTTTCTCCCTTCGGGAAGCGTGGCGCTTTCTCATAGCTCACGCTGTAGGT
ATCTCAGTTCGGTGTAGGTCGTTCGCTCCAAGCTGGGCTGTGTGCACGAACCCCCCGTTCAGCCCGACCG
CTGCGCCTTATCCGGTAACTATCGTCTTGAGTCCAACCCGGTAAGACACGACTTATCGCCACTGGCAGCA
GCCACTGGTAACAGGATTAGCAGAGCGAGGTATGTAGGCGGTGCTACAGAGTTCTTGAAGTGGTGGCCTA
ACTACGGCTACACTAGAAGAACAGTATTTGGTATCTGCGCTCTGCTGAAGCCAGTTACCTTCGGAAAAAG
AGTTGGTAGCTCTTGATCCGGCAAACAAACCACCGCTGGTAGCGGTGGTTTTTTTGTTTGCAAGCAGCAG
ATTACGCGCAGAAAAAAAGGATCTCAAGAAGATCCTTTGATCTTTTCTACGGGGTCTGACGCTCAGTGGA
ACGAAAACTCACGTTAAGGGATTTTGGTCATGAGATTATCAAAAAGGATCTTCACCTAGATCCTTTTAAA
TTAAAAATGAAGTTTTAAATCAATCTAAAGTATATATGAGTAAACTTGGTCTGACAGTTACCAATGCTTA
ATCAGTGAGGCACCTATCTCAGCGATCTGTCTATTTCGTTCATCCATAGTTGCCTGACTCCCCGTCGTGT
AGATAACTACGATACGGGAGGGCTTACCATCTGGCCCCAGTGCTGCAATGATACCGCGAGACCCACGCTC
ACCGGCTCCAGATTTATCAGCAATAAACCAGCCAGCCGGAAGGGCCGAGCGCAGAAGTGGTCCTGCAACT
TTATCCGCCTCCATCCAGTCTATTAATTGTTGCCGGGAAGCTAGAGTAAGTAGTTCGCCAGTTAATAGTT
TGCGCAACGTTGTTGCCATTGCTACAGGCATCGTGGTGTCACGCTCGTCGTTTGGTATGGCTTCATTCAG
CTCCGGTTCCCAACGATCAAGGCGAGTTACATGATCCCCCATGTTGTGCAAAAAAGCGGTTAGCTCCTTC
GGTCCTCCGATCGTTGTCAGAAGTAAGTTGGCCGCAGTGTTATCACTCATGGTTATGGCAGCACTGCATA
ATTCTCTTACTGTCATGCCATCCGTAAGATGCTTTTCTGTGACTGGTGAGTACTCAACCAAGTCATTCTG
AGAATAGTGTATGCGGCGACCGAGTTGCTCTTGCCCGGCGTCAATACGGGATAATACCGCGCCACATAGC
AGAACTTTAAAAGTGCTCATCATTGGAAAACGTTCTTCGGGGCGAAAACTCTCAAGGATCTTACCGCTGT
TGAGATCCAGTTCGATGTAACCCACTCGTGCACCCAACTGATCTTCAGCATCTTTTACTTTCACCAGCGT
TTCTGGGTGAGCAAAAACAGGAAGGCAAAATGCCGCAAAAAAGGGAATAAGGGCGACACGGAAATGTTGA
ATACTCATACTCTTCCTTTTTCAATATTATTGAAGCATTTATCAGGGTTATTGTCTCATGAGCGGATACA
TATTTGAATGTATTTAGAAAAATAAACAAATAGGGGTTCCGCGCACATTTCCCCGAAAAGTGCCACCTGA
CGTCTAAGAAACCATTATTATCATGACATTAACCTATAAAAATAGGCGTATCACGAGGCCCTTTCGTCTC
GCGCGTTTCGGTGATGACGGTGAAAACCTCTGACACATGCAGCTCCCGGAGACGGTCACAGCTTGTCTGT
AAGCGGATGCCGGGAGCAGACAAGCCCGTCAGGGCGCGTCAGCGGGTGTTGGCGGGTGTCGGGGCTGGCT
TAACTATGCGGCATCAGAGCAGATTGTACTGAGAGTGCACCATATGCGGTGTGAAATACCGCACAGATGC
GTAAGGAGAAAATACCGCATCAGGCGCCATTCGCCATTCAGGCTGCGCAACTGTTGGGAAGGGCGATCGG
TGCGGGCCTCTTCGCTATTACGCCAGCTGGCGAAAGGGGGATGTGCTGCAAGGCGATTAAGTTGGGTAAC
GCCAGGGTTTTCCCAGTCACGACGTTGTAAAACGACGGCCAGTGCTTAATTAACTAATACGACTCACTAT
AGGGCGAATTGGGTACCGCGGCCGCAGACATAAAAAACAAAAAAATCTCGCCAACAAGTTGACGAGATAA
ACACGGCATTTTGCCTTGTTTTAGTAGATTCTGTTTCCAGAGTACTAAAACTGAAGAGCCATGGCTCTTC
TTGACACTGACGGGATTCGAACCCGTGTCACTCCCTCGCCTTGTTACTTCTTTTTAGGAAGCAACTTGTT
AAGTGGAAGGGGAGTATCCTAAACCACTAGACTACAGTGTCGAGTTCGTGGTAGAAGAGAAATTGCGGCC
GCATCTAAATTCTCTCTTTTTCCTTCAACTTTTATTTTCTTGGTATGCTTCTTGTGCATTCGCCTATTAA
TTTATATTAGCGATTCTTATGACATCGGCCATCACTGAGTATAGTGAGTAGTAGTGGTTGATATTTGAAA
TCTCTTATAGATAAGTTCCTTTACACATCGTGCAGCACTTGTTTATGTGAACTATTAGTAGCTATATTGG
CTATATACAGAGAGAAAGCTATAACTATTTATATCATAACTGTTTGTATAACTTAACGACCCATGCTTTG
GTTCAAAGCAGCGTTTTGCTCTTGGAAACGTTGTCCAACACGTTCACTATGTTTCAAGAACTTTTCTGAG
CATTTCATTATGCAGCTTTGCTCCTTGGAAGTTAGCTTAGCAGAGGTAAAGTCGTTGACACAGTCACTGA
AACATCTTTCGACCAAGTTGGAGTATAAGCGGGCCCGGTACCGGCCGCAAATTAAAGCCTTCGAGCGTCC
CAAAACCTTCTCAAGCAAGGTTTTCAGTATAATGTTACATGCGTACACGCGTCTGTACAGAAAAAAAAGA
AAAATTTGAAATATAAATAACGTTCTTAATACTAACATAACTATAAAAAAATAAATAGGGACCTAGACTT
CAGGTTGTCTAACTCCTTCCTTTTCGGTTAGAGCGGATGTGGGGGGAGGGCGTGAATGTAAGCGTGACAT
AACTAATTACATGACTCGAGAAGAGACTTTTTCTTTTTTGCCTGGCCGGCCTTTTTCGTGGCCGCCGGCC
TTTTATTTCCTCGCTTGAACAGCAGCTGAGGTTTTGTGTACTGGGTGTTGGTGAACACGTTGCCCAGCAC
GTCGGTTGTCAGTTTTTCGATGCTATTCACCTTTTTGCCGATGGTCTTTTTGATTCTAGGTTCGCCCTTG
ATATTGTTCAGCTCGCAGTATTCTTTGTATCTGATGTCAGGCAGATCCAGTTCGATCATGTTTCTGGTGT
CGCTATTCACGCCGATGATCTTGTAGATCTCGCCGTCCAGCTTGATCAGATCATTCTTGTAGAAGCTAGC
GATAAACTTGGCGTTTTTGTCGATGGCCTTGCCCAGTTTGAGCTTGTCGTACTTCTGTTCGGGTATGTAG
TAGTAATTGTCTTTCTTCAGCACGTCCAGGTAGCTGATGGTGATGAACTTATATCCCTTGTCGGTCAGGT
AGACGTCGAATCTATAAGGCTTGATGCTCAGCTTCACCAACTTCTTGGTGCTGCTCTTGAACTGGTGGGT
CACATCTAGGTGGCTGCCCAGCTTGTTTCCAATGTACTTCAGGCTTTTCACGATAGGGCCGTTGTTTTTT
TTGCTGTATTTGGTCAGGTACTCGCCTGTTTCCTCGTGGTACTTGGCCAGAGGATTCTTCTCATTAGCGT
ACTGCTTCATGATCACTTCCAACTTCTCGAAGGTCCGCGGATCGTGTTGGTACATGAGGAACTTCTCGGG
TGACTTGTCAAACTGCTTCTTCAGGGTGGTATTATCTTTGGCATAGATATCTTTGATGGTCTGCACGATG
TAGGTGGAGTTGTCCTTCTTCCGGGTGCTGTACAGTGTATCGTTGATCAGCTGTCTGTTAGGCTTCTTGT
CCACTCTGTGGCTGTACTTGAAGTTTCTGAAGTCCTTGATGTCCTGGACCTGCTTAGGGATGATGAACAT
TTCGCTGTAGTTATCCTCGCTATCCACCTGGATATCCAGCTGCTTGCTCTCGATCTCAGGTTTTTCCAGC
ACAGAGTTCACGGCTTTCAGCTTCTTGTTCTCTTTGAACAGGAAATCGGCATTAGCGATAATCAGGGCGT
CCTCGGCGTGGTGCTTGTAGCCGTGGTTCCGTTCCTTCTTAAACTTCCACACTTTCCGCAGGTAATCGGT
GAAGCTGCCGTTGATCGTTTTCACCTTCACGTTCATATTGTTGGCGCTGAAGTAGGCCTTCAGGTAGTTT
GTCAGCTCGGCTGTGGCGTACCGGGTATCCACCAGGTTTCTATTGATGAACTCTTTTTGCACCTCGAACT
TGTTGATGTCCCGTTCTTCCAGCAGATACTCTTTCTTTTTTTTGCTGATTCTATCCTGGGACTTGCTCAG
GTTCAGGATGTGTTGTTTAAACTGGTTGTAAGAGAGCTTGGACTTGCCGCTGTTAAAGTACTGGTAAGGG
GTCAGGTTGGATTTTTTGGAGTTCTCGCTCTGCTTCACGAGCACTTTGTTGTGGTAAGAGTTGTCGAAGG
ACACAGATCTTGGAATGATGTGGTCCACCTCGTAGTGGTTGGGGTTGTTCAGCAGGTCCTCCAGAGGGAT
GCTTTCCAGTGAGTACAGGCACTTGCCCTCCTGCTCGTCGTGCAGTCTAATCTTCTCGACCAGTCTCTTG
GCGTTCTGGTTGCCATACTTGCCGATGATTTCGTTAATTCTCTTTCTGGTGTTCTCGTTCTTTTTCTGCA
TCTCATTGATGAACTTCTGCTTGTCCTTGCTATTATTTTCTCTGGCCAGCTCGATGATGATATCTTCAGG
CACGCCGTACTTTTCTATGATCTTGTTAATAAGGTTAATGGCCTGGCCGAAGGTCCTCTTCACCACAGGG
CTCAGGATGAACTCGTCGATCATAGCCTTCGGGATCTTGTTGGCGGCTGTCAGGTTGATCTTCTTAGGCT
TAATGTTCAGGTGGGCGAAGATTTCCATCTGAGCCCGGCTAGAATACCACTGTTCTTCCAGGACCAGCCG
GATGCATTTCAGGCTGAGCCGGTGGGTCCCGGTGTAGCCAGTCAGCTGGGCGATGTTTTCCTTATCTTCC
TCGTTCAGCAGGATGTCCAGTTCCGTCAGCTTAGATTTGATGCTATCCTTGTCCTGGTAGATGGTCAGGA
TCTCAGCGATCTGGTCCAGCACGTCTTCGTTCTCCAGGATGCTCTGGTCAAACAGCACGCTTTTCAGGTC
GTGGTAGAGCTTAAACTCGGTAAACTGGGGCTTGCCAGACTTTGTGATTCTGTAGCCCTTGATATCTTCA
GGGTTGACATTGATCTCATTGGCGATCTGCTTCAGTGTAGGTTTCTTCTTCTGCTTGAACACGTTCTCGA
TGATGTGATACTTCTCATGATACTCGAGCTTAGACAGTCCATCTCTTTGGATGACCAGGTTGTTCAGGTC
GTTCAGAGCGTTGAACAGGTCGGCACTGTAGGCGTATTTCACGCTAGCCAGCTCATCTGGGAAGTAGGTG
CAGTGGCCCATCAGTGTCTCGTACCAAGCCTTAGGGTCGCCTTCCCAGCCATATGGACTGCCCTTGCCGG
GGCCCTCGAAGTATTCCCGTCTCATCTCAACCAGTTCGATGTACTTGTTGATGAAGTTCTCGTCCAGCTG
GTGGAAGTTCTTCTGCACATTCAGCAGCTGGATGATTTCCTTGATGATATCAGCGGTCTTGAACCGGTTT
TTCTCTCCCCGCACCTGGCCCTCATTCATTCTTTCCAGCTGGATCTGGCACACAAATTTGTCTTTCAGCA
GCTTGCTGTTCTTATTCAGCTGTTCCTTGGTGCTGAGCTCGTTCCCCACGTCGTCGTTGCTGTCGATCAC
GTCGATCTTGTGGATGCCTCTTCTCTTGGCGATATGGAGCAGGGCAATCACGAGTTCGTCCTTGCTCAGG
GCTTCAGACAGGCCCTTCACGCGGATGGCGTAGGGGTTTGTAGACTGAGGAATCTGGGACTGATCCAGCA
GATTATAATCCTCGAGCAGCTTCTTCACCCGTTCAAGTCTGTGAATGCGGCGTCGCTTCAGTCTTCTGCT
TCCACGTTTGGACCTTCTTCCCTCGTTGTTTTCCACGTTGGCCTCGGGGAACAGTCTAACGCCGGCATCG
ATGATATTCTTTGTCTCGTAGTCGATCAGGCCGTAGCCCACGCTGGTGATTCCGATGTCCAGTCCCAGTA
TGAATTTTTGGTTGGCTGCTGGGACTCCGTGGATACCGACCTTCCGCTTCTTCTTTGGGGCCATTTTTCC
CGTTCTAGAAAACTTAGATTAGATTGCTATGCTTTCTTTCTAATGAGCAAGAAGTAAAAAAAGTTGTAAT
AGAACAAGAAAAATGAAACTGAAACTTGAGAAATTGAAGACCGTTTATTAACTTAAATATCAATGGGAGG
TCATCGAAAGAGAAAAAAATCAAAAAAAAAATTTTCAAGAAAAAGAAACGTGATAAAAATTTTTATTGCC
TTTTTCGACGAAGAAAAAGAAACGAGGCGGTCTCTTTTTTCTTTTCCAAACCTTTAGTACGGGTAATTAA
CGACACCCTAGAGGAAGAAAGAGGGGAAATTTAGTATGCTGTGCTTGGGTGTTTTGAAGTGGTACGGCGA
TGCGCGGAGTCCGAGAAAATCTGGAAGAGTAAAAAAGGAGTAGAAACATTTTGAAGCTATGAGCGGCCGC
GTTAACGAGCTCCTTTCATTTCTGATAAAAGTAAGGCTTCTC
Features (pLannotate 1.2.2; 21 found; start..end, strand, type, name):
    252..268     -  promoter       dU6-3 promoter (fragment): RNA polymerase III promoter for Drosophila U6-3 snRNA (Port et al., 2014)
   1269..2063    -  CDS            URA3: PYRF_YEAST - Experimental evidence at protein level: Swiss-Prot protein existence level 1. From Saccharomyces cerevisiae (strain ATCC 204508 / S288c) (Baker's yeast).
   2701..2717    -  protein_bind   lac operator: The lac repressor binds to the lac operator to inhibit transcription in E. coli. This inhibition can be relieved by adding lactose or isopropyl-β-D-thiogalactopyranoside (IPTG). lac repressor encoded by lacI
   2725..2755    -  promoter       lac promoter: promoter for the E. coli lac operon
   2770..2791    -  protein_bind   CAP binding site: CAP binding activates transcription in the presence of cAMP. E. coli catabolite activator protein
   2804..2894    -  CDS            lacI (fragment): lac repressor; lacI; The lac repressor binds to the lac operator to inhibit transcription in E. coli. This inhibition can be relieved by adding lactose or isopropyl-β-D-thiogalactopyranoside (IPTG).
   3079..3667    -  rep_origin     ori: high-copy-number ColE1/pMB1/pBR322/pUC origin of replication
   3838..4698    -  CDS            AmpR: β-lactamase; bla; confers resistance to ampicillin, carbenicillin, and related antibiotics
   4699..4803    -  promoter       AmpR promoter: bla
   4898..4933    +  CDS            rop (fragment): Rop protein, which maintains plasmids at low copy number; rop
   5035..5134    +  misc_feature   bom (fragment): basis of mobility region from pBR322
   5140..5294    -  CDS            lacZα (fragment): LacZα fragment of β-galactosidase; lacZ fragment
   5305..5323    +  promoter       T7 promoter: promoter for bacteriophage T7 RNA polymerase
   5346..5365    -  terminator     SUP4 terminator: transcription terminator for the S. cerevisiae SUP4 tRNA gene
   5366..5441    -  misc_RNA       Sa gRNA scaffold: guide RNA scaffold for the Staphylococcus aureus CRISPR/Cas9 system
   5461..5570    -  ncRNA          tRNA: Accession: RF00005 - tRNA
   5866..6051    -  CDS            TIM9 (fragment): TIM9_YEAST - Experimental evidence at protein level: Swiss-Prot protein existence level 1. Mitochondrial intermembrane chaperone that participates in the import and insertion of multi-pass transmembrane proteins into the mitochondrial inner membrane. Also required for the transfer of beta- barrel precursors from the TOM complex to the sorting and assembly machinery (SAM complex) of the outer membrane. Acts as a chaperone-like protein that protects the hydrophobic precursors from aggregation and guide them through the mitochondrial intermembrane space. Compared to TIM10, it may have a strong st
   6067..6314    -  terminator     CYC1 terminator: S. cerevisiae CYC1; transcription terminator for CYC1
   6327..6374    -  CDS            nucleoplasmin NLS: bipartite nuclear localization signal from nucleoplasmin
   6378..9530    -  CDS            cas9: CAS9_STAAU - Experimental evidence at protein level: Swiss-Prot protein existence level 1. CRISPR (clustered regularly interspaced short palindromic repeat) is an adaptive immune system that provides protection against mobile genetic elements (viruses, transposable elements and conjugative plasmids). CRISPR clusters contain spacers, sequences complementary to antecedent mobile elements, and target invading nucleic acids. CRISPR clusters are transcribed and processed into CRISPR RNA (crRNA). In type II CRISPR systems correct processing of pre-crRNA requires a trans- encoded small RNA (tracrRNA)
   9603..10001   -  promoter       TEF1 promoter: S. cerevisiae TEF1; promoter for EF-1α
