[The description below was written by a language model from this plasmid's Addgene catalogue record and pLannotate feature annotations shown in this document.]
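Description:
LHZ1493 is an empty-backbone yeast CRISPR plasmid for genome editing in Kluyveromyces marxianus, built on a backbone recorded as ARS1/CEN5, that is, an autonomously replicating sequence plus centromere arrangement for stable episomal maintenance in yeast. These two elements are not picked up in the automated feature table. Selection in yeast is provided by a URA3 marker, which complements uracil auxotrophy. In E. coli the plasmid replicates from a ColE1/pUC-type origin and carries the AmpR β-lactamase gene for ampicillin selection. The catalogue lists it as low copy. Remnants of lac promoter/operator, lacZα, lacI, rop and bom sequences and a T7 promoter are leftovers of the parental cloning vector.

The nuclease cassette consists of a TEF1 promoter driving a Cas9 open reading frame fused at its C-terminus to a bipartite nucleoplasmin nuclear localization signal, ending in the CYC1 terminator. The annotation software labels this gene by similarity to Staphylococcus aureus Cas9, but the record identifies it as SlugCas9-HF, a high-fidelity variant carrying the R247A, N415A, T421A and R656A substitutions intended to improve targeting specificity.

The guide RNA cassette lies alongside. A tRNA element sits upstream of an Sa-type gRNA scaffold followed by the SUP4 terminator, an arrangement in which the tRNA typically supplies RNA polymerase III promoter activity and is processed away to release the guide. The gap between the tRNA and scaffold is presumably where a user-designed spacer is inserted by restriction enzyme cloning, though the record does not name the sites. The short dU6-3 and TIM9 hits are fragmentary matches, the latter likely reflecting flanking yeast genomic sequence.
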