Addgene plasmid #222102: LHZ1493
Purpose: (Empty Backbone) Cloning backbone for sgRNA in Kluyveromyces marxianus. Expresses highly specific SlugCas9.
Depositing lab: Yongming Wang. Depositing organization: Fudan University.
Backbone
  Vector backbone: ARS1/CEN5
  Modifications to backbone: Contains SlugCas9-HF with mutations R247A, N415A, T421A and R656A.
  Vector type: Yeast Expression, CRISPR
Growth in bacteria
  Bacterial resistance: Ampicillin, 100 μg/mL
  Growth temperature: 37°C
  Growth strain: DH5alpha
  Copy number: Low Copy
Gene/Insert
  Cloning method: Restriction Enzyme
Terms and licenses: Academic/Nonprofit Terms; Industry Terms: Not Available to Industry
How to cite: LHZ1493 was a gift from Yongming Wang (Addgene plasmid # 222102 ; http://n2t.net/addgene:222102 ; RRID:Addgene_222102)
